>Addgene plasmid #246911 | STT3A | addgene full sequence | sequence record 491510 | Addgene NGS Result
TAGCAATGTCAAGGCCTCTCACTCTCTGATATTCATTTCTTTGCAAGTTATAAATACTGAATAATAAGAT
GACATGAACTACTACTGCTAGAGATTTTCCACACTGACTAAAAGGGTCTGAGGGATCTCTAGTTACCAGA
GTCACACAACAGACGGGCACACACTACTTGAAGCACTCAAGGCAAGCTTTATTGAGGCTTAAGCAGTGGG
TTCCCTAGTTAGCCAGAGAGCTCCCAGGCTCAGATCTGGTCTAACCAGAGAGACCCAGTACAGGCAAAAA
GCAGCTGCTTATATGCAGGATCTGAGGGCTCGCCACTCCCCAGTCCCGCCCAGGCCACGCCTCCCTGGAA
AGTCCCCAGCGGAAAGTCCCTTGTAGCAAGCTCGATATCAGCAGTTCTTGAAGTACTCCGGATGCAGCTC
TCGGGCCACGTGATGAAATGCTAGGCGGCTGTCAAACCTCCACTCTAACACTTCTCTCTCCGGGTCATCC
ATCCCATGCAGGCTCACAGGGTGTAACAAGCTGGTGTTCTCTCCTTTATTGGCCTCTTCTACCTTATCTG
GCTCAACTGGTACTAGCTTGTAGCACCATCCAAAGGTCAGTGGATATCTGACCCCTGGCCCTGGTGTGTA
GTTCTGCTAATCAGGGAAGTAGCCTTGTGTGTGGTAGATCCACAGATCAAGGATATCTTGTCTTCGTTGG
GAGTGAATTAGCCCTTCCAGTCCCCTCTTTTCTTTTAAAAAGTGGCTAAGATCTACAGCTGCCTTGTAAG
TCATTGGTCTTAAAGGTACCTGAGGTGTGACTGGAAAACCCACCTCCTCCTCCTCTTGTGCTTCTAGCCA
GGCACAATCAGCATTGGTAGCTGCTGTATTGCTACTTGTGATTGCTCCATGTTTTTCTAGGTCTCGACTG
CAGAATTAATTCCAGGCGGGGAGGCGGCCCAAAGGGAGATCCGACTCGTCTGAGGGCGAAGGCGAAGACG
CGGAAGAGGCCGCAGAGCCGGCAGCAGGCCGCGGGAAGGAAGGTCCGCTGGATTGAGGGCCGAAGGGACG
TAGCAGAAGGACGTCCCGCGCAGAATCCAGGTGGCAACACAGGCGAGCAGCCATGGAAAGGACGTCAGCT
TCCCCGACAACACCACGGAATTGTCAGTGCCCAACAGCCGAGCCCCTGTCCAGCAGCGGGCAAGGCAGGC
GGCGATGAGTTCCGCCGTGGCAATAGGGAGGGGGAAAGCGAAAGTCCCGGAAAGGAGCTGACAGGTGGTG
GCAATGCCCCAACCAGTGGGGGTTGCGTCAGCAAACACAGTGCACACCACGCCACGTTGCCTGACAACGG
GCCACAACTCCTCATAAAGAGACAGCAACCAGGATTTATACAAGGAGGAGAAAATGAAAGCCATACGGGA
AGCAATAGCATGATACAAAGGCATTAAAGCAGCGTATCCACATAGCGTAAAAGGAGCAACATAGTTAAGA
ATACCAGTCAATCTTTCACAAATTTTGTAATCCAGAGGTTGATTGTTCCAGACGCGGTCAGGCACCGGGC
TTGCGGGTCATGCACCAGGTGCGCGGTCCTTCGGGCACCTCGACGTCGGCGGTGACGGTGAAGCCGAGCC
GCTCGTAGAAGGGGAGGTTGCGGGGCGCGGAGGTCTCCAGGAAGGCGGGCACCCCGGCGCGCTCGGCCGC
CTCCACTCCGGGGAGCACGACGGCGCTGCCCAGACCCTTGCCCTGGTGGTCGGGCGAGACGCCGACGGTG
GCCAGGAACCACGCGGGCTCCTTGGGCCGGTGCGGCGCCAGGAGGCCTTCCATCTGTTGCTGCGCGGCCA
GCCGGGAACCGCTCAACTCGGCCATGCGCGGGCCGATCTCGGCGAACACCGCCCCCGCTTCGACGCTCTC
CGGCGTGGTCCAGACCGCCACCGCGGCGCCGTCGTCCGCGACCCACACCTTGCCGATGTCGAGCCCGACG
CGCGTGAGGAAGAGTTCTTGCAGCTCGGTGACCCGCTCGATGTGGCGGTCCGGATCGACGGTGTGGCGCG
TGGCGGGGTAGTCGGCGAACGCGGCGGCGAGGGTGCGTACGGCCCTGGGGACGTCGTCGCGGGTGGCGAG
GCGCACCGTGGGCTTGTACTCGGTCATGGTAAGCTTGGGCTGCAGGTCGAAAGGCCCGGAGATGAGGAAG
AGGAGAACAGCGCGGCAGACGTGCGCTTTTGAAGCGTGCAGAATGCCGGGCCTCCGGAGGACCTTCGGGC
GCCCGCCCCGCCCCTGAGCCCGCCCCTGAGCCCGCCCCCGGACCCACCCCTTCCCAGCCTCTGAGCCCAG
AAAGCGAAGGAGCAAAGCTGCTATTGGCCGCTGCCCCAAAGGCCTACCCGCTTCCATTGCTCAGCGGTGC
TGTCCATCTGCACGAGACTAGTGAGACGTGCTACTTCCATTTGTCACGTCCTGCACGACGCGAGCTGCGG
GGCGGGGGGGAACTTCCTGACTAGGGGAGGAGTAGAAGGTGGCGCGAAGGGGCCACCAAAGAACGGAGCC
GGTTGGCGCCTACCGGTGGATGTGGAATGTGTGCGAGGCCAGAGGCCACTTGTGTAGCGCCAAGTGCCCA
GCGGGGCTGCTAAAGCGCATGCTCCAGACTGCCTTGGGAAAAGCGCCTCCCCTACCCGGTAGAATTATCT
AGAGCATGTCGGAATTCTTAGCTAATCTTCTTGAACAGCCGCCAGCCGCTCACAGAACCTCCAGAGCCAC
CGCTGCCCGAGCC
[2115 nt withheld, positions 2744-4858]
GGTGGCGGATCCCGATGAGCTCGAGATCTGAGTCCGGTAGCGCTAGCGATCCTCTAGTAGAGTCGGTGTC
TTCTATGGAGGTCAAAACAGCGTGGATGGCGTCTCCAGGCGATCTGACGGTTCACTAAACGAGCTCTGCT
TATATAGACCTCCCACCGTACACGCCTACCGCCCATTTGCGTCAATGGGGCGGAGTTGTTACGACATTTT
GGAAAGTCCCGTTGATTTTGGTGCCAAAACAAACTCCCATTGACGTCAATGGGGTGGAGACTTGGAAATC
CCCGTGAGTCAAACCGCTATCCACGCCCATTGATGTACTGCCAAAACCGCATCACCATGGTAATAGCGAT
GACTAATACGTAGATGTACTGCCAAGTAGGAAAGTCCCATAAGGTCATGTACTGGGCATAATGCCAGGCG
GGCCATTTACCGTCATTGACGTCAATAGGGGGCGTACTTGGCATATGATACACTTGATGTACTGCCAAGT
GGGCAGTTTACCGTAAATACTCCACCCATTGACGTCAATGGAAAGTCCCTATTGGCGTTACTATGGGAAC
ATACGTCATTATTGACGTCAATGGGCGGGGGTCGTTGGGCGGTCAGCCAGGCGGGCCATTTACCGTAAGT
TATGTAACGCGGAACTCCCAAGCTTATCGATAAACTGGATCTCTGCTGTCCCTGTAATAAACCCGAAAAT
TTTGAATTTTTGTAATTTGTTTTTGTAATTCTTTAGTTTGTATGTCTGTTGCTATTATGTCTACTATTCT
TTCCCCTGCACTGTACCCCCCAATCCCCCCTTTTCTTTTAAAGGCGATACCGTCGAGATCCGTTCACTAA
TCGAATGGATCTGTCTCTGTCTCTCTCTCCACCTTCTTCTTCTATTCCTTCGGGCCTGTCGGGTCCCCTC
GGGGTTGGGAGGTGGGTCTGAAACGATAATGGTGAATATCCCTGCCTAACTCTATTCACTATAGAAAGTA
CAGCAAAAACTATTCTTAAACCTACCAAGCCTCCTACTATCATTATGAATAATTTTATATACCACAGCCA
ATTTGTTATGTTAAACCAATTCCACAAACTTGCCCATTTATCTAATTCCAATAATTCTTGTTCATTCTTT
TCTTGCTGGTTTTGCGATTCTTCAATTAAGGAGTGTATTAAGCTTGTGTAATTGTTAATTTCTCTGTCCC
ACTCCATCCAGGTCGTGTGATTCCAAATCTGTTCCAGAGATTTATTACTCCAACTAGCATTCCAAGGCAC
AGCAGTGGTGCAAATGAGTTTTCCAGAGCAACCCCAAATCCCCAGGAGCTGTTGATCCTTTAGGTATCTT
TCCACAGCCAGGATTCTTGCCTGGAGCTGCTTGATGCCCCAGACTGTGAGTTGCAACAGATGCTGTTGCG
CCTCAATAGCCCTCAGCAAATTGTTCTGCTGCTGCACTATACCAGACAATAATTGTCTGGCCTGTACCGT
CAGCGTCATTGACGCTGCGCCCATAGTGCTTCCTGCTGCTCCCAAGAACCCAAGGAACAAAGCTCCTATT
CCCACTGCTCTTTTTTCTCTCTGCACCACTCTTCTCTTTGCCTTGGTGGGTGCTACTCCTAATGGTTCAA
TTTTTACTACTTTATATTTATATAATTCACTTCTCCAATTGTCCCTCATATCTCCTCCTCCAGGTCTGAA
GATCAGCGGCCGGCCGCTTGCTGTGCGGTGGTCTTACTTTTGTTTTGCTCTTCCTCTATCTTGTCTAAAG
CTTCCTTGGTGTCTTTTATCTCTATCCTTTGATGCACACAATAGAGGGTTGCTACTGTATTATATAATGA
TCTAAGTTCTTCTGATCCTGTCTGAAGGGATGGTTGTAGCTGTCCCAGTATTTGTCTACAGCCTTCTGAT
GTTTCTAACAGGCCAGGATTAACTGCGAATCGTTCTAGCTCCCTGCTTGCCCATACTATATGTTTTAATT
TATATTTTTTCTTTCCCCCTGGCCTTAACCGAATTTTTTCCCATCGCGATCTAATTCTCCCCCGCTTAAT
ACTGACGCTCTCGCACCCATCTCTCTCCTTCTAGCCTCCGCTAGTCAAAATTTTTGGCGTACTCACCAGT
CGCCGCCCCTCGCCTCTTGCCGTGCGCGCTTCAGCAAGCCGAGTCCTGCGTCGAGAGAGCTCCTCTGGTT
TCCCTTTCGCTTTCAAGTCCCTGTTCGGGCGCCACTGCTAGAGATTTTCCACACTGACTAAAAGGGTCTG
AGGGATCTCTAGTTACCAGAGTCACACAACAGACGGGCACACACTACTTGAAGCACTCAAGGCAAGCTTT
ATTGAGGCTTAAGCAGTGGGTTCCCTAGTTAGCCAGAGAGCTCCCAGGCTCAGATCTGGTCTAACCAGAG
AGACCCAGTACAGGCAAAAAGCAGCTGCTTATATGCAGGATCTGAGGGCTCGCCACTCCCCAGTCCCGCC
CAGGCCACGCCTCCCTGGAAAGTCCCCAGCGGAAAGTCCCTTGTAGCAAGCTCGATATCAGCAGTTCTTG
AAGTACTCCGGATGCAGCTCTCGGGCCACGTGATGAAATGCTAGGCGGCTGTCAAACCTCCACTCTAACA
CTTCTCTCTCCGGGTCATCCATCCCATGCAGGCTCACAGGGTGTAACAAGCTGGTGTTCTCTCCTTTATT
GGCCTCTTCTACCTTATCTGGCTCAACTGGTACTAGCTTGTAGCACCATCCAAAGGTCAGTGGATATCTG
ACCCCTGGCCCTGGTGTGTAGTTCTGCTAATCAGGGAAGTAGCCTTGTGTGTGGTAGATCCACAGATCAA
GGATATCTTGTCTTCTTTGGGAGTGAATTAGCCCTTCCAACTACTAAGTTTGTAGTACATATTTAACAAA
TACAATTTCTTTAAAATGAAAATAATTCAGAGGAATCACAGGTTTAGAGTAAATGAAACCACAGGTAATT
GGCAGTGGTAATAGGGTATGGGGTGGGAAGTTTGGGATGATTTTGGTTAGCTTGAGTTATCCAGTTGATC
CAGACATGATAAGATACATTGATGAGTTTGGACAAACCACAACTAGAATGCAGTGAAAAAAATGCTTTAT
TTGTGAAATTTGTGATGCTATTGCTTTATTTGTAACCATTATAAGCTGCAATAAACAAGTTGATCTCCCG
ATCCGTCGACGTCAGGTGGCACTTTTCGGGGAAATGTGCGCGGAACCCCTATTTGTTTATTTTTCTAAAT
ACATTCAAATATGTATCCGCTCATGAGACAATAACCCTGATAAATGCTTCAATAATATTGAAAAAGGAAG
AGTATGAGTATTCAACATTTCCGTGTCGCCCTTATTCCCTTTTTTGCGGCATTTTGCCTTCCTGTTTTTG
CTCACCCAGAAACGCTGGTGAAAGTAAAAGATGCTGAAGATCAGTTGGGTGCACGAGTGGGTTACATCGA
ACTGGATCTCAACAGCGGTAAGATCCTTGAGAGTTTTCGCCCCGAAGAACGTTTTCCAATGATGAGCACT
TTTAAAGTTCTGCTATGTGGCGCGGTATTATCCCGTATTGACGCCGGGCAAGAGCAACTCGGTCGCCGCA
TACACTATTCTCAGAATGACTTGGTTGAGTACTCACCAGTCACAGAAAAGCATCTTACGGATGGCATGAC
AGTAAGAGAATTATGCAGTGCTGCCATAACCATGAGTGATAACACTGCGGCCAACTTACTTCTGACAACG
ATCGGAGGACCGAAGGAGCTAACCGCTTTTTTGCACAACATGGGGGATCATGTAACTCGCCTTGATCGTT
GGGAACCGGAGCTGAATGAAGCCATACCAAACGACGAGCGTGACACCACGATGCCTGTAGCAATGGCAAC
AACGTTGCGCAAACTATTAACTGGCGAACTACTTACTCTAGCTTCCCGGCAACAATTAATAGACTGGATG
GAGGCGGATAAAGTTGCAGGACCACTTCTGCGCTCGGCCCTTCCGGCTGGCTGGTTTATTGCTGATAAAT
CTGGAGCCGGTGAGCGTGGGTCTCGCGGTATCATTGCAGCACTGGGGCCAGATGGTAAGCCCTCCCGTAT
CGTAGTTATCTACACGACGGGGAGTCAGGCAACTATGGATGAACGAAATAGACAGATCGCTGAGATAGGT
GCCTCACTGATTAAGCATTGGTAACTGTCAGACCAAGTTTACTCATATATACTTTAGATTGATTTAAAAC
TTCATTTTTAATTTAAAAGGATCTAGGTGAAGATCCTTTTTGATAATCTCATGACCAAAATCCCTTAACG
TGAGTTTTCGTTCCACTGAGCGTCAGACCCCGTAGAAAAGATCAAAGGATCTTCTTGAGATCCTTTTTTT
CTGCGCGTAATCTGCTGCTTGCAAACAAAAAAACCACCGCTACCAGCGGTGGTTTGTTTGCCGGATCAAG
AGCTACCAACTCTTTTTCCGAAGGTAACTGGCTTCAGCAGAGCGCAGATACCAAATACTGTTCTTCTAGT
GTAGCCGTAGTTAGGCCACCACTTCAAGAACTCTGTAGCACCGCCTACATACCTCGCTCTGCTAATCCTG
TTACCAGTGGCTGCTGCCAGTGGCGATAAGTCGTGTCTTACCGGGTTGGACTCAAGACGATAGTTACCGG
ATAAGGCGCAGCGGTCGGGCTGAACGGGGGGTTCGTGCACACAGCCCAGCTTGGAGCGAACGACCTACAC
CGAACTGAGATACCTACAGCGTGAGCTATGAGAAAGCGCCACGCTTCCCGAAGGGAGAAAGGCGGACAGG
TATCCGGTAAGCGGCAGGGTCGGAACAGGAGAGCGCACGAGGGAGCTTCCAGGGGGAAACGCCTGGTATC
TTTATAGTCCTGTCGGGTTTCGCCACCTCTGACTTGAGCGTCGATTTTTGTGATGCTCGTCAGGGGGGCG
GAGCCTATGGAAAAACGCCAGCAACGCGGCCTTTTTACGGTTCCTGGCCTTTTGCTGGCCTTTTGCTCAC
ATGTTCTTTCCTGCGTTATCCCCTGATTCTGTGGATAACCGTATTACCGCCTTTGAGTGAGCTGATACCG
CTCGCCGCAGCCGAACGACCGAGCGCAGCGAGTCAGTGAGCGAGGAAGCGGAAGAGCGCCCAATACGCAA
ACCGCCTCTCCCCGCGCGTTGGCCGATTCATTAATGCAGCTGGCACGACAGGTTTCCCGACTGGAAAGCG
GGCAGTGAGCGCAACGCAATTAATGTGAGTTAGCTCACTCATTAGGCACCCCAGGCTTTACACTTTATGC
TTCCGGCTCGTATGTTGTGTGGAATTGTGAGCGGATAACAATTTCACACAGGAAACAGCTATGACCATGA
TTACGCCAAGCTCTAGCTAGAGGTCGACGGTAAAACGC
Features (pLannotate 1.2.2; 24 found; start..end, strand, type, name):
     86..343     -  LTR            5' LTR (truncated): truncated 5' long terminal repeat (LTR) from HIV-1
    391..909     -  CDS            nef (fragment): NEF_HV1BR - Experimental evidence at protein level: Swiss-Prot protein existence level 1. Extracellular Nef protein targets CD4(+) T-lymphocytes for apoptosis by interacting with CXCR4 surface receptors (PubMed:14990729). From Human immunodeficiency virus type 1 group M subtype B (isolate BRU/LAI) (HIV-1).
    926..1514    -  misc_feature   WPRE: woodchuck hepatitis virus posttranscriptional regulatory element
   1528..2127    -  CDS            PuroR: puromycin N-acetyltransferase; pac from Streptomyces alboniger; confers resistance to puromycin
   2148..2647    -  promoter       PGK promoter: mouse phosphoglycerate kinase 1 promoter
   2744..4858    -  CDS            STT3A (sequence withheld): STT3A_HUMAN - Also known as ITM1, TMC. Experimental evidence at protein level: Swiss-Prot protein existence level 1. Catalytic subunit of the oligosaccharyl transferase (OST) complex that catalyzes the initial transfer of a defined glycan (Glc(3)Man(9)GlcNAc(2) in eukaryotes) from the lipid carrier dolichol- pyrophosphate to an asparagine residue within an Asn-X-Ser/Thr consensus motif in nascent polypeptide chains, the first step in protein N-glycosylation. N-glycosylation occurs cotranslationally and the complex associates with the Sec61 complex at the channel-forming translocon complex that
   4874..4905    -  misc_feature   MCS (fragment): multiple cloning site
   4990..5193    -  promoter       CMV promoter: human cytomegalovirus (CMV) immediate early promoter
   5194..5497    -  enhancer       CMV enhancer: human cytomegalovirus immediate early enhancer
   5555..5670    -  misc_feature   cPPT/CTS: central polypurine tract and central termination sequence of HIV-1 (lacking the first T)
   5685..5785    -  CDS            Rev (fragment): human immunodeficiency virus 1 (HIV-1) Rev protein; rev; enhances nuclear export of unspliced and incompletely spliced viral mRNAs
   6162..6395    -  misc_feature   RRE: The Rev response element (RRE) of HIV-1 allows for Rev-dependent mRNA export from the nucleus to the cytoplasm.
   6570..6908    -  CDS            HIV-1 gag (fragment): gag protein from human immunodeficiency virus 1; gag
   6892..7017    -  misc_feature   HIV-1 Ψ: packaging signal of human immunodeficiency virus type 1
   7064..7321    -  LTR            5' LTR (truncated): truncated 5' long terminal repeat (LTR) from HIV-1
   7369..7698    -  CDS            nef (fragment): NEF_HV1BR - Experimental evidence at protein level: Swiss-Prot protein existence level 1. Extracellular Nef protein targets CD4(+) T-lymphocytes for apoptosis by interacting with CXCR4 surface receptors (PubMed:14990729). From Human immunodeficiency virus type 1 group M subtype B (isolate BRU/LAI) (HIV-1).
   7865..7999    -  polyA_signal   SV40 poly(A) signal: SV40 polyadenylation signal
   8047..8151    +  promoter       AmpR promoter: bla
   8152..9012    +  CDS            AmpR: β-lactamase; bla; confers resistance to ampicillin, carbenicillin, and related antibiotics
   9183..9771    +  rep_origin     ori: high-copy-number ColE1/pMB1/pBR322/pUC origin of replication
   9954..10046   +  CDS            lacI (fragment): lac repressor; lacI; The lac repressor binds to the lac operator to inhibit transcription in E. coli. This inhibition can be relieved by adding lactose or isopropyl-β-D-thiogalactopyranoside (IPTG).
  10059..10080   +  protein_bind   CAP binding site: CAP binding activates transcription in the presence of cAMP. E. coli catabolite activator protein
  10095..10125   +  promoter       lac promoter: promoter for the E. coli lac operon
  10133..10149   +  protein_bind   lac operator: The lac repressor binds to the lac operator to inhibit transcription in E. coli. This inhibition can be relieved by adding lactose or isopropyl-β-D-thiogalactopyranoside (IPTG). lac repressor encoded by lacI
