[The description below was written by a language model from this plasmid's Addgene catalogue record and pLannotate feature annotations shown in this document.]
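Description:
STT3A is a lentiviral mammalian expression plasmid built on the pLVX CMV-puro backbone, carrying the human STT3A coding sequence (2,115 bp insert) in a 10.2 kb construct. STT3A encodes the catalytic subunit of the oligosaccharyltransferase complex, which transfers the preassembled glycan from dolichol pyrophosphate onto Asn-X-Ser/Thr motifs of nascent polypeptides in the first step of N-glycosylation. The insert was cloned between BamHI and EcoRI sites, both retained, downstream of the human CMV immediate-early enhancer and promoter. According to the catalogue entry it carries a C-terminal HiBiT tag, a short peptide that complements a larger luciferase fragment to give a luminescent readout of protein abundance. The tag is not annotated separately in the feature table. In bacteria the plasmid is maintained through a high-copy ColE1/pUC-type origin and ampicillin resistance (β-lactamase).

The expression cassette sits within an HIV-1-derived transfer vector framework. It is flanked by LTR sequences (both annotated as truncated, each with adjacent nef fragments) and includes the Ψ packaging signal with a partial gag sequence, the Rev response element for Rev-dependent nuclear export of the vector RNA, and the cPPT/CTS, which aids nuclear import of the vector genome. Downstream of STT3A, a mouse PGK promoter drives puromycin N-acetyltransferase, so transduced cells can be selected with puromycin. A WPRE ahead of the 3′ LTR enhances transcript stability and expression. An SV40 polyadenylation signal and lac promoter/operator remnants lie in the plasmid backbone outside the viral unit. The stated purpose is simply expression of STT3A. The associated publication concerns CRISPR screens implicating an oligosaccharyltransferase in inflammatory NF-κB signalling, but the record does not state how this construct was used in that study.
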