Addgene plasmid #246911: STT3A
Purpose: Expresses STT3A
Depositing lab: William Kaelin. Depositing organization: Dana-Farber Cancer Institute. Publication: Positive selection CRISPR screens reveal a druggable pocket in an oligosaccharyltransferase required for inflammatory signaling to NF-kappaB. Lampson BL, Ramiotarez AS, Baro M, He L, Hegde M, Koduri V, Pfaff JL, Hanna RE, Kowal J, Shirole NH, He Y, Doench JG, Contessa JN, Locher KP, Kaelin WG Jr. Cell. 2024 Apr 25;187(9):2209-2223.e16. doi: 10.1016/j.cell.2024.03.022. PubMed 38670073.
Backbone
  Vector backbone: pLVX CMV-puro
  Vector type: Mammalian Expression, Lentiviral
  Selectable markers: Puromycin
Growth in bacteria
  Bacterial resistance: Ampicillin, 100 μg/mL
  Growth temperature: 30°C
  Growth strain: NEB Stable
  Copy number: Unknown
Gene/Insert
  Gene/Insert name: STT3A
  Species: H. sapiens (human)
  Insert size (bp): 2115
  Entrez Gene: STT3A (a.k.a. CDG1WAD, CDG1WAR, ITM1, STT3-A, TMC)
  Promoter: CMV
  Tag / fusion protein: HiBIT (C terminal on insert)
  Cloning method: Restriction Enzyme; 5′ cloning site BamHI (not destroyed); 3′ cloning site EcoRI (not destroyed)
  Sequencing primers: 5′ CMV-F
Terms and licenses: Academic/Nonprofit Terms; Industry Terms: Not Available to Industry
How to cite: STT3A was a gift from William Kaelin (Addgene plasmid # 246911 ; http://n2t.net/addgene:246911 ; RRID:Addgene_246911)
